>Addgene plasmid #19061 | pcDNA4/TO/myc-His-A-YAP2-1st&2nd WW mut | addgene partial sequence | sequence record 24958 | LNCX 5'-AGCTCGTTTAGTGAACCGTCAGATC-3'
TAAATNAGGAACATCAGCTGTTTTGACTCCATAGAAGACACCGGGACCGATCCAGCCTCCGGACTCTAGC
NTTTTNACTTAAGCTTGGTACCTATGGATCCCGGGCAGCAGCCGCCGCCTCAACCGGCCCCCCAGGGCCA
AGGGCAGCCGCCTTCGCAGCCCCCGCAGGGGCAGGGCCCGCCGTCCGGACCCGGGCAACCGGCACCCGCG
GCGACCCAGGCGGCGCCGCAGGNACCCCCCGCCGGGCATCAGATCGTGCACGTCCGCGGGGACTCGGAGA
CCGACCTGGAGGCGCTCTTCAACGCCGTCATGAACCCCAAGACGGCCAACGTGCCCCAGACCGTGCCCAT
GAGGCTCCGGAAGCTGCCCGACTCCTTCTTCAAGCCGCCGGAGCCCAAATCCCACTCCCGACAGGCCAGT
ACTGATGCAGGCACTGNAGGAGCCCTGACTCCANAGCATGTTCGAGCTCATTCCTCTCCAGCTTCTCTGC
AGTTGGNAGCTGTTTCTCCTGGGACACTGACCCCCACTGGAGTAGTCTCTGGCCCAGCAGCTACACCCAC
AGCTCAGNATCTTCGAAAGTCTTCTTTTGAGATACCTGATGATGTACCTTCTGCCAGCAGNTTGNGAGAT
GNCAAAGACATCTTCTGGTCAGAGATACTTCTTAAATCAAATCGATCAGACAACAACAGCGCANGAACGC
AGGGAANGCNNATGCTGTCCCTAGATNAAGTTTCANCTCCCNACNAGTCCACNAGTGCANAAAATATGAT
GAACTCGGTTTNAGGNTCGCNNCCTGATGGATGGGAACAANCCANACTNN
