[The description below was written by a language model from this plasmid's Addgene catalogue record.]
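Description:
pcDNA4/TO/myc-His-A-YAP2-1st&2nd WW mut is a mammalian expression plasmid built on the commercial pcDNA4/TO/myc-His A backbone (about 5.1 kb without insert). It is maintained in E. coli as a high-copy plasmid under ampicillin selection, and it carries a Zeocin marker for selecting transfected mammalian cells. The record does not include a feature table. The backbone name and the listed CMV forward and BGH reverse sequencing primers do, however, fit the standard design of this vector family, in which a CMV promoter carrying tetracycline operator sites drives the insert and a BGH polyadenylation signal follows it. In cells that express the Tet repressor, such a promoter is held off until tetracycline is added, and in cells lacking the repressor it behaves constitutively. The backbone also provides a C-terminal myc epitope and polyhistidine tag, but the record does not say whether the insert is fused in frame to them.

The insert is a roughly 1.5 kb cDNA for the human YAP2 isoform of Yes kinase-associated protein (YAP1, also called YAP65), cloned between the KpnI and XbaI sites. It carries four alanine substitutions, W199A and P202A in the first WW domain and W258A and P261A in the second. These replace the conserved tryptophan and proline residues of each domain, changes that generally abolish WW domain binding to proline-rich (PPxY-type) ligands. The construct therefore expresses a YAP2 variant with both WW domains disabled, useful alongside wild-type or single-domain mutants for testing how far WW-mediated interactions contribute to YAP function. The associated publication concerns regulation of YAP's apoptotic activity by the Mst2 and Lats kinases.
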