Addgene plasmid #19061: pcDNA4/TO/myc-His-A-YAP2-1st&2nd WW mut
Depositing lab: Marius Sudol. Depositing organization: Geisinger Health Center. Publication: Mst2 and Lats kinases regulate apoptotic function of Yes kinase-associated protein (YAP). Oka T, Mazack V, Sudol M. J Biol Chem. 2008 Oct 10;283(41):27534-27546. doi: 10.1074/jbc.M804380200. Epub 2008 Jul 17. PubMed 18640976.
Backbone
  Vector backbone: pcDNA4/TO/myc-His A
  Backbone manufacturer: Invitrogen
  Backbone size w/o insert (bp): 5100
  Vector type: Mammalian Expression
  Selectable markers: Zeocin
Growth in bacteria
  Bacterial resistance: Ampicillin, 100 μg/mL
  Growth temperature: 37°C
  Growth strain: DH5alpha
  Copy number: High Copy
Gene/Insert
  Gene/Insert name: Yes-kinase associated protein (alt names: YAP2, YAP65; YAP2 isoform)
  Species: H. sapiens (human)
  Insert size (bp): 1467
  Mutation: Tryptophan 199 changed to Alanine,and Proline 202 changed to Alanine, andTryptophan 258 changed to Alanine,and Proline 261 changed to Alanine
  GenBank ID: NM_006106
  Entrez Gene: YAP1 (a.k.a. COB1, YAP, YAP-1, YAP2, YAP65, YKI)
  Cloning method: Restriction Enzyme; 5′ cloning site KpnI (unknown if destroyed); 3′ cloning site XbaI (unknown if destroyed)
  Sequencing primers: 5′ CMV; 3′ BGHR
Terms and licenses: Academic/Nonprofit Terms; Industry Terms: Not Available to Industry
How to cite: pcDNA4/TO/myc-His-A-YAP2-1st&2nd WW mut was a gift from Marius Sudol (Addgene plasmid # 19061 ; http://n2t.net/addgene:19061 ; RRID:Addgene_19061)
